Addgene plasmid #193752: pSmart-Kan-HC-EF1a-Nla-Cas8-7-5-11
Purpose: human codon optimized Nla-cas8c-Cas7c-Cas5c-Cas11c cloned into pSmart-HC-Kan-EF1a-bGH
Depositing lab: Yan Zhang. Depositing organization: University of Michigan. Publication: Cas11 enables genome engineering in human cells with compact CRISPR-Cas3 systems. Tan R, Krueger RK, Gramelspacher MJ, Zhou X, Xiao Y, Ke A, Hou Z, Zhang Y. Mol Cell. 2022 Feb 17;82(4):852-867.e5. doi: 10.1016/j.molcel.2021.12.032. Epub 2022 Jan 19. PubMed 35051351.
Backbone
  Vector backbone: pSmart HC Kan
  Backbone manufacturer: Lucigen
  Backbone size w/o insert (bp): 1993
  Total vector size (bp): 7288
  Vector type: Mammalian Expression
Growth in bacteria
  Bacterial resistance: Kanamycin, 50 μg/mL
  Growth temperature: 37°C
  Growth strain: DH5alpha
  Copy number: High Copy
Gene/Insert
  Gene/Insert name: EF1a-NlaCas8c-Cas7c-Cas5c-Cas11c-bGH PolyA
  Species: Synthetic
  Insert size (bp): 5295
  GenBank ID: n/a
  Promoter: EF1a
  Tag / fusion protein: NLS (C terminal on insert); HA (C terminal on insert)
  Cloning method: Gibson Cloning
  Sequencing primers: 5′ tttgccctttttgagtttgg; 3′ CAGTCCAGTTACGCTGGAGTC
Terms and licenses: Academic/Nonprofit Terms; Industry Terms: Not Available to Industry
How to cite: pSmart-Kan-HC-EF1a-Nla-Cas8-7-5-11 was a gift from Yan Zhang (Addgene plasmid # 193752 ; http://n2t.net/addgene:193752 ; RRID:Addgene_193752)
