[The description below was written by a language model from this plasmid's Addgene catalogue record and pLannotate feature annotations shown in this document.]
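Description:
pSmart-Kan-HC-EF1a-Nla-Cas8-7-5-11 is a mammalian expression plasmid of about 7.3 kb built on the Lucigen pSmart HC Kan backbone. It carries the Cascade subunit genes of a type I-C CRISPR-Cas system ("Nla") in human codon-optimized, synthetic form. The small backbone is propagated in E. coli at high copy from a ColE1/pUC-type origin and selected with kanamycin through an aminoglycoside phosphotransferase gene, annotated here as driven by a cat promoter. Several bacterial transcription terminators (T3Te, T7Te and tonB) flank the origin and marker. This is typical of pSmart vectors and insulates the cloned insert from read-through transcription from the backbone. A short fragment of the pBR322 bom region is also detected.

The roughly 5.3 kb insert, assembled by Gibson cloning, places cas8c, cas7c, cas5c and cas11c in that order between the strong constitutive human EF-1α promoter and a bovine growth hormone polyadenylation signal. The record lists an NLS and an HA epitope tag at the C-terminal end of the insert, which would provide nuclear targeting and immunodetection. It does not state how the four coding sequences are linked or separated within the single transcription unit, or whether each subunit carries its own tags. Automated annotation recognised only the Cas5 region, by homology to a related Cas5 pre-crRNA-processing endonuclease, and left the other Cas genes unlabelled.

According to the associated publication title, the plasmid belongs to work showing that Cas11 enables genome engineering in human cells with compact CRISPR-Cas3 systems. It supplies the crRNA-guided Cascade components. No Cas3 or crRNA element is recorded here, so these would presumably be provided separately.
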