Features (pLannotate 1.2.2; 10 found; start..end, strand, type, name):
     16..68      -  misc_feature   bom (fragment): basis of mobility region from pBR322
    201..1363    +  promoter       EF-1α promoter: strong constitutive promoter for human elongation factor EF-1α
   4174..4812    +  CDS            cas5d (fragment): CAS5D_MANSM - Experimental evidence at protein level: Swiss-Prot protein existence level 1. CRISPR (clustered regularly interspaced short palindromic repeat) is an adaptive immune system that provides protection against mobile genetic elements (viruses, transposable elements and conjugative plasmids). CRISPR clusters contain spacers, sequences complementary to antecedent mobile elements, and target invading nucleic acids. CRISPR clusters are transcribed and processed into CRISPR RNA (crRNA). This protein is a sequence-specific endonuclease that cleaves pre-crRNA at G21 into mature crRNA. Does
   5293..5404    +  polyA_signal   bGH poly(A) signal: bovine growth hormone polyadenylation signal
   5562..5591    +  terminator     T3Te terminator: phage T3 early transcription terminator
   5613..6200    +  rep_origin     ori: high-copy-number ColE1/pMB1/pBR322/pUC origin of replication
   6212..6239    -  terminator     T7Te terminator: phage T7 early transcription terminator
   6262..7075    -  CDS            KanR (fragment): aminoglycoside phosphotransferase; aph(3')-Ia; confers resistance to kanamycin in bacteria or G418 (Geneticin®) in eukaryotes
   7076..7178    -  promoter       cat promoter: promoter of the E. coli cat gene encoding chloramphenicol acetyltransferase
   7179..7210    -  terminator     tonB terminator: bidirectional E. coli tonB-P14 transcription terminator
>Addgene plasmid #193752 | pSmart-Kan-HC-EF1a-Nla-Cas8-7-5-11 | addgene full sequence | sequence record 383727 | Addgene NGS Result
GATCTCCCGATCCCCTATGGTGCACTCTCAGTACAATCTGCTCTGATGCCGCATAGTTAAGCCAGTATCT
GCTCCCTGCTTGTGTGTTGGAGGTCGCTGAGTAGTGCGCGAGCAAAATTTAAGCTACAACAAGGCAAGGC
TTGACCGACAATTGCATGAAGAATCTGCTTAGGGTTAGGCGTTTTGCGCTGCTTCGCGGAGGCTCCGGTG
CCCGTCAGTGGGCAGAGCGCACATCGCCAACAGTCCCCGAGAAGTTGGGGGGAGGGGTCGGCAATTGAAC
CGGTGCCTAGAGAAGGTGGAGCGGGGTAAACTGGGAAAGTGATGTCGTGTACTGGCTCCGCCTTTTTCCC
GAGGGTGGGGGAGAACCGTATATAAGTGCAGTAGTCGCCGTGAACGTTCTTTTTCGCAACGGGTTTGCCG
CCAGAACACAGGTAAGTGCCGTGTGTGGTTCCCGCGGGCCTGGCCTCTTTACGGGTTATGGCCCTTGCGT
GCCTTGAATTACTTCCACCTGGCTCCAGTACGTGATTCTTGATCCCGAGCTGGAGCCAGGGGCGGGCCTT
GCGCTTTAGGAGCCCCTTCGCCTCGTGCTTGAGTTGAGGCCTGGCCTGGGCGCTGGGGCCGCCGCGTGCG
AATCTGGTGGCACCTTCGCGCCTGTCTCGCTGCTTTCGATAAGTCTCTAGCCATTTAAAATTTTTGATGA
CCTGCTGCGACGCTTTTTTTCTGGCAAGATAGTCTTGTAAATGCGGGCCAGGATCTGCACACTGGTATTT
CGGTTTTTGGGGCCGCGGGCGGCGACGGGGCCCGTGCGTCCCAGCGCACATGTTCGGAGAGGCGGGGCCT
GCGAGCGCGGCCACCGAGAATCGGACGGGGGTAGTCTCAAGCTGGCCGGCCTGCTCTGGTGCCTGGCCTC
GCGCAGCCGTGTATCGCCCCGCACTGGGCGGCAAGGCTGGCCCGGTCGGCACCAGTTGCGTGAGCGGAAA
GATGGCCGCTTCCCGGCCCTGCTCCAGGGGGCTCAAAATGGAGGACGCGGCGCTCGGGAGAGCGGGCGGG
TGAGTCACCCACACAAAGGAAAGGGGCCTTTCCGTCCTCAGCCGTCGCTTCATGTGACTCCACGGAGTAC
CGGGCGCCGTCCAGGCACCTCGATTAGTTCTGGAGCTTTTGGAGTACGTCGTCTTTAGGTTGGGGGGAGG
GGTTTTATGCGATGGAGTTTCCCCACACTGAGTGGGTGGAGACTGAAGTTAGGCCAGCTTGGCACTTGAT
GTAATTCTCCTTGGAATTTGCCCTTTTTGAGTTTGGATCTTGGTTCATTCTCAAGCCTCAGACAGTGGTT
CAAAGTTTTTTTCTTCCATTTCAGGTGTCGTGAACACCGCCACCATGATTCTGCACGCCCTGACACAGTA
CTACCAGCGGAAGGCCGAAAGCGACGGCGGAATTGCCCAAGAGGGCTTCGAGAACAAAGAGATCCCCTTC
ATCATCGTGATCGACAAGCAGGGCAACTTCATCCAGCTCGAGGACACCCGCGAGCTGAAAGTGAAGAAAA
AAGTGGGCCGCACCTTCCTGGTGCCTAAAGGCCTTGGCAGAAGCGGCAGCAAGAGCTACGAGGTGTCCAA
CCTGCTGTGGGACCACTACGGATACGTGCTGGCCTATGCCGGCGAGAAGGGACAAGAACAGGCCGATAAG
CAGCACGCCAGCTTCACCGCCAAAGTGAACGAGCTGAAGCAGGCCCTGCCTGATGATGCTGGCGTGACAG
CTGTGGCCGCCTTTCTGTCTAGCGCCGAAGAGAAGTCCAAAGTGATGCAGGCCGCCAACTGGGCCGAGTG
CGCTAAAGTGAAGGGCTGCAACCTGAGCTTCCGGCTGGTGGATGAAGCCGTGGATCTCGTGTGTCAGTCT
AAGGCCGTGCGCGAGTATGTGTCCCAGGCCAATCAGACCCAGAGCGACAACGTGCAGAAAGGCATCTGTC
TGGTCACCGGCAAGGCCGCTCCTATTGCCAGACTGCACAATGCCGTGAAGGGCGTGAACGCCAAGCCTGC
TCCTTTCGCCTCTGTGAACCTGAGCGCCTTTGAGAGCTACGGCAAAGAGCAGGGCTTCATCTTCCCTGTG
GGAGAGCAGGCCATGTTCGAGTACACCACCGCTCTGAATACCCTGCTGGCCTCCGAGAACAGATTCCGGA
TCGGAGATGTGACCGCCGTGTGTTGGGGAGCCAAGAGAACACCTCTGGAAGAGTCCCTGGCCAGCATGAT
CAATGGCGGCGGAAAGGACAAGCCCGACGAGCACATCGACGCCGTGAAAACCCTGTACAAGAGCCTGTAC
AACGGCCAGTACCAGAAGCCTGACGGAAAAGAGAAGTTCTACCTGCTGGGACTGAGCCCCAACAGCGCCA
GAATCGTTGTGCGGTTCTGGCACGAGACAACCGTGGCTGCCCTGTCTGAGTCTATCGCCGCTTGGTACGA
CGACCTGCAGATGGTTCGAGGCGAGAACAGCCCCTATCCTGAGTACATGCCCCTGCCTAGACTGCTGGGC
AACCTGGTGCTGGACGGCAAGATGGAAAACCTGCCTAGCGACCTGATCGCCCAGATCACAGATGCTGCCC
TGAACAACAGAGTGCTGCCTGTCAGTCTGCTGCAGGCAGCCCTGAGAAGAAACAAGGCCGAGCAGAAGAT
CACCTACGGCAGAGCCAGCCTGCTGAAGGCCTACATCAACCGGGCCATCAGAGCCGGACGGCTGAAGAAC
ATGAAGGAACTGACCATGGGCCTCGACCGGAACAGACAGGATATCGGCTATGTGCTGGGCAGACTGTTCG
CCGTGCTGGAAAAGATTCAGGCCGAGGCCAATCCTGGCCTGAACGCCACAATCGCCGACAGATATTTTGG
CAGCGCCAGCAGCACACCTATCGCCGTGTTTGGCACCCTGATGAGACTGCTGCCTCACCACCTGAACAAG
CTGGAATTCGAGGGCAGAGCCGTGCAGCTCCAGTGGGAGATCAGACAGATCCTGGAACACTGCCAGCGGT
TCCCCAATCACCTGAACCTGGAACAGCAGGGACTGTTTGCCATCGGCTACTACCACGAGACACAGTTTCT
GTTCACCAAGGACGCCCTGAAGAACCTGTTCAACGAGGCCAAGACCGCCGGCTCCGAGGGCCGGGGCTCT
CTGCTGACCTGTGGCGACGTGGAGGAGAACCCCGGCCCCTCCATGACCATCGAGAAGCGCTACGACTTCG
TGTTCCTGTTCGACGTGCAAGACGGCAACCCCAACGGCGATCCTGATGCCGGAAACCTGCCTAGAATCGA
CCCTCAGACAGGCGAGGGCCTCGTGACAGATGTGTGCCTGAAGCGGAAAGTGCGGAACTTCATCCAGATG
ACCCAGAACGACGAGCACCACGACATCTTCATCAGAGAGAAGGGCATCCTGAACAACCTGATCGACGAGG
CCCACGAGCAAGAGAACGTGAAGGGCAAAGAGAAAGGCGAGAAAACCGAGGCCGCCAGACAGTACATGTG
CAGCCGGTACTACGACATCAGAACCTTCGGCGCCGTGATGACCACCGGCAAGAATGCTGGACAAGTGCGG
GGACCTGTGCAGCTGACCTTCAGCAGATCCATCGATCCCATCATGACCCTGGAACACAGCATCACCAGAA
TGGCCGTGACCAATGAGAAGGACGCCAGCGAAACCGGCGACAACAGAACCATGGGCAGAAAGTTCACCGT
GCCTTACGGCCTGTACCGGTGCCACGGCTTTATCAGCACCCACTTCGCCAAGCAGACCGGCTTCAGCGAG
AACGACCTGGAACTGTTTTGGCAGGCCCTGGTCAACATGTTCGATCACGATCACTCTGCCGCCAGAGGCC
AGATGAATGCCAGAGGACTGTACGTGTTCGAGCACAGCAACAACCTGGGAGATGCCCCTGCCGACAGCCT
GTTCAAGAGAATCCAGGTGGTCAAGAAAGACGGCGTGGAAGTCGTGCGGAGCTTCGACGATTACCTGGTG
TCCGTGGACGACAAGAACCTGGAAGAGACAAAGCTGCTGCGGAAGCTCGGCGGCTCTGTGGGCTATCCTT
ACGACGTGCCAGACTACGCCCCTAAGAAAAAGCGGAAAGTGGGCTCCGGAGCCACCAACTTCTCCCTGCT
GAAGCAGGCCGGCGACGTGGAGGAGAACCCCGGCCCCTCCATGCGGTTCATCCTGGAAATCAGCGGCGAC
CTGGCCTGCTTCACAAGAAGCGAGCTGAAGGTCGAGCGGGTGTCATACCCTGTGATCACCCCTAGCGCCG
CCAGAAACATCCTGATGGCCATTCTGTGGAAGCCCGCCATCAGATGGAAGGTGCTGAAGATCGAGATCCT
GAAGCCTATCCAGTGGACCAACATCCGGCGGAACGAAGTGGGCACCAAGATGAGCGAGAGAAGCGGCAGC
CTGTACATCGAGGACAACAGACAGCAGCGGGCCTCCATGCTGCTGAAGGATGTGGCCTATAGAATCCACG
CCGACTTCGACATGACAAGCGAGGCCGGCGAGAGCGACAACTACGTGAAGTTCGCCGAGATGTTCAAGCG
GAGAGCCAAGAAGGGCCAGTACTTCCACCAGCCTTACCTGGGCTGCAGAGAGTTCCCCTGCGACTTCAGA
CTGCTGGAAAAGGCCGAGGATGGCCTGCCTCTGGAAGATATCACCCAGGACTTCGGCTTCATGCTGTACG
ACATGGACTTCAGCAAGAGCGACCCCAGAGACAGCAACAACGCCGAGCCTATGTTCTACCAGTGCAAGGC
CGTGAACGGCGTGATCACTGTGCCTCCAGCCGATAGCGAGGAAGTGAAGAGAGGCTCTGTGGGCCAGTGC
ACAAACTACGCCCTGTTGAAGCTGGCTGGAGACGTGGAGTCCAACCCTGGACCCTCCATGGGCCTCGACC
GGAACAGACAGGATATCGGCTATGTGCTGGGCAGACTGTTCGCCGTGCTGGAAAAGATTCAGGCCGAGGC
CAATCCTGGCCTGAACGCCACAATCGCCGACAGATATTTTGGCAGCGCCAGCAGCACACCTATCGCCGTG
TTTGGCACCCTGATGAGACTGCTGCCTCACCACCTGAACAAGCTGGAATTCGAGGGCAGAGCCGTGCAGC
TCCAGTGGGAGATCAGACAGATCCTGGAACACTGCCAGCGGTTCCCCAATCACCTGAACCTGGAACAGCA
GGGACTGTTTGCCATCGGCTACTACCACGAGACACAGTTTCTGTTCACCAAGGACGCCCTGAAGAACCTG
TTCAACGAGGCCAAGACCGCCTGACTCGCTGATCAGCCTCGACTGTGCCTTCTAGTTGCCAGCCATCTGT
TGTTTGCCCCTCCCCCGTGCCTTCCTTGACCCTGGAAGGTGCCACTCCCACTGTCCTTTCCTAATAAAAT
GAGGAAATTGCATCGCATTGTCTGAGTAGGTGTCATTCTATTCTGGGGGGTGGGGTGGGGCAGGACAGCA
AGGGGGAGGATTGGGAAGACAATAGCAGGAACGAATTCAAGCTTGATATCATTCAGGACGAGCCTCAGAC
TCCAGCGTAACTGGACTGCAATCAACTCACTGGCTCACCTTCACGGGTGGGCCTTTCTTCGGTAGAAAAT
CAAAGGATCTTCTTGAGATCCTTTTTTTCTGCGCGTAATCTGCTGCTTGCAAACAAAAAAACCACCGCTA
CCAGCGGTGGTTTGTTTGCCGGATCAAGAGCTACCAACTCTTTTTCCGAGGTAACTGGCTTCAGCAGAGC
GCAGATACCAAATACTGTTCTTCTAGTGTAGCCGTAGTTAGGCCACCACTTCAAGAACTCTGTAGCACCG
CCTACATACCTCGCTCTGCTAATCCTGTTACCAGTGGCTGCTGCCAGTGGCGATAAGTCGTGTCTTACCG
GGTTGGACTCAAGACGATAGTTACCGGATAAGGCGCAGCGGTCGGGCTGAACGGGGGGTTCGTGCACACA
GCCCAGCTTGGAGCGAACGACCTACACCGAACTGAGATACCTACAGCGTGAGCTATGAGAAAGCGCCACG
CTTCCCGAAGGGAGAAAGGCGGACAGGTATCCGGTAAGCGGCAGGGTCGGAACAGGAGAGCGCACGAGGG
AGCTTCCAGGGGGAAACGCCTGGTATCTTTATAGTCCTGTCGGGTTTCGCCACCTCTGACTTGAGCATCG
ATTTTTGTGATGCTCGTCAGGGGGGCGGAGCCTATGGAAAAACGCCAGCAACGCAGAAAGGCCCACCCGA
AGGTGAGCCAGGTGATTACATTTGGGCCCTCAGAAAAACTCATCGAGCATCAAGTGAAACTGCAATTTAT
TCATATCAGGATTATCAATACCATATTTTTGAAAAAGCCGTTTCTGTAATGAAGGAGAAAACTCACCGAG
GCAGTTCCATAGGATGGCAAGATCCTGGTATCGGTCTGCGATTCCGACTCGTCCAACATCAATACAACCT
ATTAATTTCCCCTCGTCAAAAATAAGGTTATCAAGTGAGAAATCACCATGAGTGACGACTGAATCCGGTG
AGAATGGCAAAAGCTTATGCATTTCTTTCCAGACTTGTTCAACAGGCCAGCCATTACGCTCGTCATCAAA
ATCACTCGCACCAACCAAACCGTTATTCATTCGTGATTGCGCCTGAGCGAGACGAAATACGCGATCGCCG
TTAAAAGGACAATTACAAACAGGAATCGAATGCAACCGGCGCAGGAACACTGCCAGCGCATCAACAATAT
TTTCACCTGAATCAGGATATTCTTCTAATACCTGGAATGCTGTTTTCCCTGGGATCGCAGTGGTGAGTAA
CCATGCATCATCAGGAGTACGGATAAAATGCTTGATGGTCGGAAGAGGCATAAATTCCGTCAGCCAGTTT
AGCCTGACCATCTCATCTGTAACATCATTGGCAACGCTACCTTTGCCATGTTTCAGAAACAACTCTGGCG
CATCGGGCTTCCCATACAATCGATAGATTGTCGCACCTGATTGCCCGACATTATCGCGAGCCCATTTATA
CCCATATAAATCAGCATCCATGTTGGAATTTAATCGCGGCCTCGAGCAAGACGTTTCCCGTTGAATATGG
CTCATTTTAGCTTCCTTAGCTCCTGAAAATCTCGATAACTCAAAAAATACGCCCGGTAGTGATCTTATTT
CATTATGGTGAAAGTTGGAACCTCTTACGTGCCGATCAAGTCAAAAGCCTCCGGTCGGAGGCTTTTGACT
TTCTGCTATGGAGGTCAGGTATGATTTAAATGGTCAGTATTGAGCGATATCTAGAGAATTCGTCCGACGG
ATCGGGA
